Addgene plasmid #91269: pHH0103_AHI1-1/1
Purpose: Protein expression and purification of human SH3 domain construct AHI1-1/1
Depositing lab: Sachdev Sidhu. Depositing organization: University of Toronto. Publication: Comprehensive Analysis of the Human SH3 Domain Family Reveals a Wide Variety of Non-canonical Specificities. Teyra J, Huang H, Jain S, Guan X, Dong A, Liu Y, Tempel W, Min J, Tong Y, Kim PM, Bader GD, Sidhu SS. Structure. 2017 Oct 3;25(10):1598-1610.e3. doi: 10.1016/j.str.2017.07.017. Epub 2017 Sep 7. PubMed 28890361.
Backbone
  Vector backbone: pHH0103
  Vector type: Bacterial Expression
Growth in bacteria
  Bacterial resistance: Ampicillin, 100 μg/mL
  Growth temperature: 37°C
  Growth strain: DH5alpha
  Copy number: Low Copy
Gene/Insert
  Gene/Insert name: AHI1-1/1
  Species: H. sapiens (human)
  Insert size (bp): 192
  Entrez Gene: AHI1 (a.k.a. AHI-1, JBTS3, ORF1, dJ71N10.1)
  Cloning method: Restriction Enzyme; 5′ cloning site Sfi1 (unknown if destroyed); 3′ cloning site Not1 (unknown if destroyed)
Terms and licenses: Academic/Nonprofit Terms; Industry Terms: Not Available to Industry
How to cite: pHH0103_AHI1-1/1 was a gift from Sachdev Sidhu (Addgene plasmid # 91269 ; http://n2t.net/addgene:91269 ; RRID:Addgene_91269)
