[The description below was written by a language model from this plasmid's Addgene catalogue record and pLannotate feature annotations shown in this document.]
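Description:
pHH0103_AHI1-1/1 is a bacterial expression plasmid of about 6.9 kb, built on the pHH0103 backbone, for producing and purifying a single human SH3 domain from AHI1 in E. coli. It is one member of a collection of human SH3 domain constructs made for a family-wide analysis of SH3 binding specificity. The plasmid replicates from a ColE1/pBR322-type origin with the adjacent bom region. It is selected with ampicillin through the bla gene under its own promoter, and the record lists it as low copy. An f1 origin is also present; in the annotation it sits between two rop fragments, suggesting it interrupts that gene.

The expression cassette is driven by the hybrid tac promoter with a downstream lac operator. The plasmid carries its own lacI gene under the up-mutated lacIq promoter, so transcription stays repressed until it is induced with IPTG. The annotated coding features run in order from a 6xHis tag to Schistosoma japonicum glutathione S-transferase and then the AHI1 SH3 segment, a 192 bp insert cloned between SfiI and NotI sites. This arrangement should yield a doubly tagged His-GST-SH3 fusion that can be purified on either nickel or glutathione resins. The annotation tool matched the insert to the rat Ahi1 entry, but the catalogue states that it is human, and the match most likely reflects sequence conservation.

An fd terminator follows the insert. Beyond it lie fragments of M13 gene III, along with tetracycline resistance gene and promoter fragments. These look like vestiges of a phagemid display ancestor and of pBR322 rather than functional parts of this construct, although the record does not comment on them.
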