Features (pLannotate 1.2.2; 21 found; start..end, strand, type, name):
     63..140     +  promoter       lacIq promoter: lacI (mutant); In the lacIq allele, a single base change in the promoter boosts expression of the lacI gene about 10-fold.
    141..1223    +  CDS            lacI: lac repressor; lacI; The lac repressor binds to the lac operator to inhibit transcription in E. coli. This inhibition can be relieved by adding lactose or isopropyl-β-D-thiogalactopyranoside (IPTG).
   1236..1257    +  protein_bind   CAP binding site: CAP binding activates transcription in the presence of cAMP. E. coli catabolite activator protein
   1276..1293    +  promoter       tet promoter (fragment): E. coli promoter for tetracycline efflux protein gene
   1466..1494    +  promoter       tac promoter: strong E. coli promoter; hybrid between the trp and lac UV5 promoters
   1502..1518    +  protein_bind   lac operator: The lac repressor binds to the lac operator to inhibit transcription in E. coli. This inhibition can be relieved by adding lactose or isopropyl-β-D-thiogalactopyranoside (IPTG). lac repressor encoded by lacI
   1603..1620    +  CDS            6xHis: 6xHis affinity tag
   1636..2289    +  CDS            GST26_SCHJA: Experimental evidence at protein level: Swiss-Prot protein existence level 1. GST isoenzymes appear to play a central role in the parasite detoxification system. Other functions are also suspected including a role in increasing the solubility of haematin in the parasite gut. From Schistosoma japonicum (Blood fluke).
   2365..2541    +  CDS            Ahi1 (fragment): AHI1_RAT - Experimental evidence at protein level: Swiss-Prot protein existence level 1. Involved in vesicle trafficking and required for ciliogenesis, formation of primary non-motile cilium, and recruitment of RAB8A to the basal body of primary cilium. Component of the tectonic-like complex, a complex localized at the transition zone of primary cilia and acting as a barrier that prevents diffusion of transmembrane proteins between the cilia and plasma membranes. Involved in neuronal differentiation. As a positive modulator of classical Wnt signaling, may play a crucial role in ciliary signali
   2557..2604    +  terminator     fd terminator (sequence withheld): central terminator from bacteriophage fd (Otsuka and Kunisawa, 1982)
   2609..2821    +  CDS            M13 gene III (fragment) (sequence partly withheld): pIII; III; minor coat protein
   2836..3306    +  CDS            M13 gene III (fragment) (sequence partly withheld): pIII; III; minor coat protein
   3328..3398    +  CDS            TcR (fragment): tetracycline efflux protein; tet; confers resistance to tetracycline
   3640..4020    -  CDS            YPB1_ECOLX: Protein predicted: Swiss-Prot protein existence level 4. From Escherichia coli.
   4037..4188    +  CDS            rop (fragment): Rop protein, which maintains plasmids at low copy number; rop
   4224..4652    -  rep_origin     f1 ori (sequence partly withheld): f1 bacteriophage origin of replication; arrow indicates direction of (+) strand synthesis
   4661..4700    +  CDS            rop (fragment): Rop protein, which maintains plasmids at low copy number; rop
   4802..4942    +  misc_feature   bom: basis of mobility region from pBR322
   5128..5715    -  rep_origin     ori: high-copy-number ColE1/pMB1/pBR322/pUC origin of replication
   5886..6746    -  CDS            AmpR: β-lactamase; bla; confers resistance to ampicillin, carbenicillin, and related antibiotics
   6747..6851    -  promoter       AmpR promoter: bla
>Addgene plasmid #91269 | pHH0103_AHI1-1/1 | addgene full sequence | sequence record 191062 | Addgene NGS Result
ATCATGACATTAACCTATAAAAATAGGCGTATCACGAGGCCCTTTCGTCTTCAAGAATTCCCGACACCAT
CGAATGGTGCAAAACCTTTCGCGGTATGGCATGATAGCGCCCGGAAGAGAGTCAATTCAGGGTGGTGAAT
GTGAAACCAGTAACGTTATACGATGTCGCAGAGTATGCCGGTGTCTCTTATCAGACCGTTTCCCGCGTGG
TGAACCAGGCCAGCCACGTTTCTGCGAAAACGCGGGAAAAAGTGGAAGCGGCGATGGCGGAGCTGAATTA
CATTCCCAACCGCGTGGCACAACAACTGGCGGGCAAACAGTCGTTGCTGATTGGCGTTGCCACCTCCAGT
CTGGCCCTGCACGCGCCGTCGCAAATTGTCGCGGCGATTAAATCTCGCGCCGATCAACTGGGTGCCAGCG
TGGTGGTGTCGATGGTAGAACGAAGCGGCGTCGAAGCCTGTAAAGCGGCGGTGCACAATCTTCTCGCGCA
ACGCGTCAGTGGGCTGATCATTAACTATCCGCTGGATGACCAGGATGCCATTGCTGTGGAAGCTGCCTGC
ACTAATGTTCCGGCGTTATTTCTTGATGTCTCTGACCAGACACCCATCAACAGTATTATTTTCTCCCATG
AAGACGGTACGCGACTGGGCGTGGAGCATCTGGTCGCATTGGGTCACCAGCAAATCGCGCTGTTAGCGGG
CCCATTAAGTTCTGTCTCGGCGCGTCTGCGTCTGGCTGGCTGGCATAAATATCTCACTCGCAATCAAATT
CAGCCGATAGCGGAACGGGAAGGCGACTGGAGTGCCATGTCCGGTTTTCAACAAACCATGCAAATGCTGA
ATGAGGGCATCGTTCCCACTGCGATGCTGGTTGCCAACGATCAGATGGCGCTGGGCGCAATGCGCGCCAT
TACCGAGTCCGGGCTGCGCGTTGGTGCGGATATCTCGGTAGTGGGATACGACGATACCGAAGACAGCTCA
TGTTATATCCCGCCGTTAACCACCATCAAACAGGATTTTCGCCTGCTGGGGCAAACCAGCGTGGACCGCT
TGCTGCAACTCTCTCAGGGCCAGGCGGTGAAGGGCAATCAGCTGTTGCCCGTCTCACTGGTGAAAAGAAA
AACCACCCTGGCGCCCAATACGCAAACCGCCTCTCCCCGCGCGTTGGCCGATTCATTAATGCAGCTGGCA
CGACAGGTTTCCCGACTGGAAAGCGGGCAGTGAGCGCAACGCAATTAATGTAAGTTAGCTCACTCATTAG
GCACAATTCTCATGTTTGACAGCTTATCATCGACTGCACGGTGCACCAATGCTTCTGGCGTCAGGCAGCC
ATCGGAAGCTGTGGTATGGCTGTGCAGGTCGTAAATCACTGCATAATTCGTGTCGCTCAAGGCGCACTCC
CGTTCTGGATAATGTTTTTTGCGCCGACATCATAACGGTTCTGGCAAATATTCTGAAATGAGCTGTTGAC
AATTAATCATCGGCTCGTATAATGTGTGGAATTGTGAGCGGATAACAATTTCACACAGGAAACAGCCAGT
CCGTTTAGGTGTTTTCACGAGCACTTCACCAACAAGGACCATAGATTATGAAAATCGAAGAACACCATCA
CCATCACCATTCCAGCGGTAAGCTTATGTCCCCTATACTAGGTTATTGGAAAATTAAGGGCCTTGTGCAA
CCCACTCGACTTCTTTTGGAATATCTTGAAGAAAAATATGAAGAGCATTTGTATGAGCGCGATGAAGGTG
ATAAATGGCGAAACAAAAAGTTTGAATTGGGTTTGGAGTTTCCCAATCTTCCTTATTATATTGATGGTGA
TGTTAAATTAACACAGTCTATGGCCATCATACGTTATATAGCTGACAAGCACAACATGTTGGGTGGTTGT
CCAAAAGAGCGTGCAGAGATTTCAATGCTTGAAGGAGCGGTTTTGGATATTAGATACGGTGTTTCGAGAA
TTGCATATAGTAAAGACTTTGAAACTCTCAAAGTTGATTTTCTTAGCAAGCTACCTGAAATGCTGAAAAT
GTTCGAAGATCGTTTATGTCATAAAACATATTTAAATGGTGATCATGTAACCCATCCTGACTTCATGTTG
TATGACGCTCTTGATGTTGTTTTATACATGGACCCAATGTGCCTGGATGCGTTCCCAAAATTAGTTTGTT
TTAAAAAACGTATTGAAGCTATCCCACAAATTGATAAGTACTTGAAATCCAGCAAGTATATAGCATGGCC
TTTGCAGGGCTGGCAAGCCACGTTTGGTGGTGGCGACCATCCTCCAAAATCGGATCTGGAAGTTCTGTTC
CAGGGGCCCCTGTCCAGCGGTCTGGTTCCGCGTGGTTCCGGTACCGCGGCCCAGCCGGCCCCGACGGTTG
TTGCCCTGTATGACTATACGGCTAATCGCAGTGATGAACTGACCATCCATCGTGGTGACATTATTCGTGT
TTTCTTTAAAGATAACGAAGACTGGTGGTATGGCAGCATTGGCAAGGGTCAGGAAGGTTACTTTCCGGCG
AATCATGTGGCCTCTGAAACCGCGGCCGCATA
[142 nt withheld, positions 2553-2694]
C
[98 nt withheld, positions 2696-2793]
AGTTTGTACTGGTGACGAAACTCAGTGTCTAGCTAGAGTGGC
[149 nt withheld, positions 2836-2984]
T
[41 nt withheld, positions 2986-3026]
T
[62 nt withheld, positions 3028-3089]
A
[35 nt withheld, positions 3091-3125]
CCTCCCTCAATCGGTTGAATGTCGCCCTTTTGTCTTTGGCGCTGGTAAACCATATGAA
[86 nt withheld, positions 3184-3269]
T
[54 nt withheld, positions 3271-3324]
CTAGCGCCGCCCTATACCTTGTCTGCCTCCCCGCGTTGCGTCGCGGTGCATGGAGCCGGGCCACCTCGAC
CTGAATGGAAGCCGGCGGCACCTCGCTAACGGATTCACCACTCCAAGAATTGGAGCCAATCAATTCTTGC
GGAGAACTGTGAATGCGCAAACCAACCCTTGGCAGAACATATCCATCGCGTCCGCCATCTCCAGCAGCCG
CACGCGGCGCATCTCGGGCAGCGTTGGGTCCTGGCCACGGGTGCGCATGATCGTGCTCCTGTCGTTGAGG
ACCCGGCTAGGCTGGCGGGGTTGCCTTACTGGTTAGCAGAATGAATCACCGATACGCGAGCGAACGTGAA
GCGACTGCTGCTGCAAAACGTCTGCGACCTGAGCAACAACATGAATGGTCTTCGGTTTCCGTGTTTCGTA
AAGTCTGGAAACGCGGAAGTCAGCGCCCTGCACCATTATGTTCCGGATCTGCATCGCAGGATGCTGCTGG
CTACCCTGTGGAACACCTACATCTGTATTAACGAAGCGCTGGCATTGACCCTGAGTGATTTTTCTCTGGT
CCCGCCGCATCCATACCGCCAGTTGTTTACCCTCACAACGTTCCAGTAACCGGGCATGTTCATCATCAGT
AACCCGTATCGTGAGCATCCTCTCTCGTTTCATCGGTATCATTACCCCCATGAACAGAAATCCCCCTTAC
ACGGAGGCATCAGTGACCAAACAGGAAAAAACCGCCCTTAACATGGCCCGCTTTATCAGAAGCCAGACAT
TAACGCTTCTGGAGAAACTCAACGAGCTGGACGCGGATGAACAGGCAGACATCTGTGAATCGCTTCACGA
CCACGCTGATGAGCTTTACCGCAGGATCCGCGAAATTGTAAGCGTTAATATTTTGTTAAAATTCGCGTTA
AATTTTTGTTAAATCAGCTCATTTTTTAACCAATAGGCCGAAATCGGCAAAATCCCTTATAAATCAAAAG
AATAGACCGAGATAGGGT
[37 nt withheld, positions 4323-4359]
AAAGAACGTGGACTCCAACGTCAAAGG
[49 nt withheld, positions 4387-4435]
T
[91 nt withheld, positions 4437-4527]
G
[124 nt withheld, positions 4529-4652]
CGCGGATCCTGCCTCGCGCGTTTCGGTGATGACGGTGAAAACCTCTGACACATGCAGCTCCCGGAGACGG
TCACAGCTTGTCTGTAAGCGGATGCCGGGAGCAGACAAGCCCGTCAGGGCGCGTCAGCGGGTGTTGGCGG
GTGTCGGGGCGCAGCCATGACCCAGTCACGTAGCGATAGCGGAGTGTATACTGGCTTAACTATGCGGCAT
CAGAGCAGATTGTACTGAGAGTGCACCATATGCGGTGTGAAATACCGCACAGATGCGTAAGGAGAAAATA
CCGCATCAGGCGCTCTTCCGCTTCCTCGCTCACTGACTCGCTGCGCTCGGTCGTTCGGCTGCGGCGAGCG
GTATCAGCTCACTCAAAGGCGGTAATACGGTTATCCACAGAATCAGGGGATAACGCAGGAAAGAACATGT
GAGCAAAAGGCCAGCAAAAGGCCAGGAACCGTAAAAAGGCCGCGTTGCTGGCGTTTTTCCATAGGCTCCG
CCCCCCTGACGAGCATCACAAAAATCGACGCTCAAGTCAGAGGTGGCGAAACCCGACAGGACTATAAAGA
TACCAGGGTTTCCCCCTGGAAGCTCCCTCGTGCGCTCTCCTGTTCCGACCCTGCCGCTTACCGGATACCT
GTCCGCCTTTCTCCCTTCGGGAAGCGTGGCGCTTTCTCATAGCTCACGCTGTAGGTATCTCAGTTCGGTG
TAGGTCGTTCGCTCCAAGCTGGGCTGTGTGCACGAACCCCCCGTTCAGCCCGACCGCTGCGCCTTATCCG
GTAACTATCGTCTTGAGTCCAACCCGGTAAGACACGACTTATCGCCACTGGCAGCAGCCACTGGTAACAG
GATTAGCAGAGCGAGGTATGTAGGCGGTGCTACAGAGTTCTTGAAGTGGTGGCCTAACTACGGCTACACT
AGAAGGACAGTATTTGGTATCTGCGCTCTGCTGAAGCCAGTTACCTTCGGAAAAAGAGTTGGTAGCTCTT
GATCCGGCAAACAAACCACCGCTGGTAGCGGTGGTTTTTTTGTTTGCAAGCAGCAGATTACGCGCAGAAA
AAAAGGATCTCAAGAAGATCCTTTGATCTTTTCTACGGGGTCTGACGCTCAGTGGAACGAAAACTCACGT
TAAGGGATTTTGGTCATGAGATTATCAAAAAGGATCTTCACCTAGATCCTTTTAAATTAAAAATGAAGTT
TTAAATCAATCTAAAGTATATATGAGTAAACTTGGTCTGACAGTTACCAATGCTTAATCAGTGAGGCACC
TATCTCAGCGATCTGTCTATTTCGTTCATCCATAGTTGCCTGACTCCCCGTCGTGTAGATAACTACGATA
CGGGAGGGCTTACCATCTGGCCCCAGTGCTGCAATGATACCGCGAGACCCACGCTCACCGGCTCCAGATT
TATCAGCAATAAACCAGCCAGCCGGAAGGGCCGAGCGCAGAAGTGGTCCTGCAACTTTATCCGCCTCCAT
CCAGTCTATTAATTGTTGCCGGGAAGCTAGAGTAAGTAGTTCGCCAGTTAATAGTTTGCGCAACGTTGTT
GCCATTGCTGCAGGCATCGTGGTGTCACGCTCGTCGTTTGGTATGGCTTCATTCAGCTCCGGTTCCCAAC
GATCAAGGCGAGTTACATGATCCCCCATGTTGTGCAAAAAAGCGGTTAGCTCCTTCGGTCCTCCGATCGT
TGTCAGAAGTAAGTTGGCCGCAGTGTTATCACTCATGGTTATGGCAGCACTGCATAATTCTCTTACTGTC
ATGCCATCCGTAAGATGCTTTTCTGTGACTGGTGAGTACTCAACCAAGTCATTCTGAGAATAGTGTATGC
GGCGACCGAGTTGCTCTTGCCCGGCGTCAACACGGGATAATACCGCGCCACATAGCAGAACTTTAAAAGT
GCTCATCATTGGAAAACGTTCTTCGGGGCGAAAACTCTCAAGGATCTTACCGCTGTTGAGATCCAGTTCG
ATGTAACCCACTCGTGCACCCAACTGATCTTCAGCATCTTTTACTTTCACCAGCGTTTCTGGGTGAGCAA
AAACAGGAAGGCAAAATGCCGCAAAAAAGGGAATAAGGGCGACACGGAAATGTTGAATACTCATACTCTT
CCTTTTTCAATATTATTGAAGCATTTATCAGGGTTATTGTCTCATGAGCGGATACATATTTGAATGTATT
TAGAAAAATAAACAAATAGGGGTTCCGCGCACATTTCCCCGAAAAGTGCCACCTGACGTCTAAGAAACCA
TTATT
