>Addgene plasmid #91269 | pHH0103_AHI1-1/1 | depositor partial sequence | sequence record 175757 | insert sequence
GGCCCAGCCGGCCCCGACGGTTGTTGCCCTGTATGACTATACGGCTAATCGCAGTGATGAACTGACCATC
CATCGTGGTGACATTATTCGTGTTTTCTTTAAAGATAACGAAGACTGGTGGTATGGCAGCATTGGCAAGG
GTCAGGAAGGTTACTTTCCGGCGAATCATGTGGCCTCTGAAACCGCGGCCGC
